>Addgene plasmid #143109 | TFORF1405 | addgene full sequence | sequence record 397847 | Addgene NGS Result
TTAATGTAGTCTTATGCAATACTCTTGTAGTCTTGCAACATGGTAACGATGAGTTAGCAACATGCCTTAC
AAGGAGAGAAAAAGCACCGTGCATGCCGATTGGTGGAAGTAAGGTGGTACGATCGTGCCTTATTAGGAAG
GCAACAGACGGGTCTGACATGGATTGGACGAACCACTGAATTGCCGCATTGCAGAGATATTGTATTTAAG
TGCCTAGCTCGATACATAAACGGGTCTCTCTGGTTAGACCAGATCTGAGCCTGGGAGCTCTCTGGCTAAC
TAGGGAACCCACTGCTTAAGCCTCAATAAAGCTTGCCTTGAGTGCTTCAAGTAGTGTGTGCCCGTCTGTT
GTGTGACTCTGGTAACTAGAGATCCCTCAGACCCTTTTAGTCAGTGTGGAAAATCTCTAGCAGTGGCGCC
CGAACAGGGACTTGAAAGCGAAAGGGAAACCAGAGGAGCTCTCTCGACGCAGGACTCGGCTTGCTGAAGC
GCGCACGGCAAGAGGCGAGGGGCGGCGACTGGTGAGTACGCCAAAAATTTTGACTAGCGGAGGCTAGAAG
GAGAGAGATGGGTGCGAGAGCGTCAGTATTAAGCGGGGGAGAATTAGATCGCGATGGGAAAAAATTCGGT
TAAGGCCAGGGGGAAAGAAAAAATATAAATTAAAACATATAGTATGGGCAAGCAGGGAGCTAGAACGATT
CGCAGTTAATCCTGGCCTGTTAGAAACATCAGAAGGCTGTAGACAAATACTGGGACAGCTACAACCATCC
CTTCAGACAGGATCAGAAGAACTTAGATCATTATATAATACAGTAGCAACCCTCTATTGTGTGCATCAAA
GGATAGAGATAAAAGACACCAAGGAAGCTTTAGACAAGATAGAGGAAGAGCAAAACAAAAGTAAGACCAC
CGCACAGCAAGCGGCCGCTGATCTTCAGACCTGGAGGAGGAGATATGAGGGACAATTGGAGAAGTGAATT
ATATAAATATAAAGTAGTAAAAATTGAACCATTAGGAGTAGCACCCACCAAGGCAAAGAGAAGAGTGGTG
CAGAGAGAAAAAAGAGCAGTGGGAATAGGAGCTTTGTTCCTTGGGTTCTTGGGAGCAGCAGGAAGCACTA
TGGGCGCAGCGTCAATGACGCTGACGGTACAGGCCAGACAATTATTGTCTGGTATAGTGCAGCAGCAGAA
CAATTTGCTGAGGGCTATTGAGGCGCAACAGCATCTGTTGCAACTCACAGTCTGGGGCATCAAGCAGCTC
CAGGCAAGAATCCTGGCTGTGGAAAGATACCTAAAGGATCAACAGCTCCTGGGGATTTGGGGTTGCTCTG
GAAAACTCATTTGCACCACTGCTGTGCCTTGGAATGCTAGTTGGAGTAATAAATCTCTGGAACAGATTTG
GAATCACACGACCTGGATGGAGTGGGACAGAGAAATTAACAATTACACAAGCTTAATACACTCCTTAATT
GAAGAATCGCAAAACCAGCAAGAAAAGAATGAACAAGAATTATTGGAATTAGATAAATGGGCAAGTTTGT
GGAATTGGTTTAACATAACAAATTGGCTGTGGTATATAAAATTATTCATAATGATAGTAGGAGGCTTGGT
AGGTTTAAGAATAGTTTTTGCTGTACTTTCTATAGTGAATAGAGTTAGGCAGGGATATTCACCATTATCG
TTTCAGACCCACCTCCCAACCCCGAGGGGACCCATGCATTGCATCTCAATTAGTCAGCAACCAGGTGTGG
AAAGTCCCCAGGCTCCCCAGCAGGCAGAAGTATGCAAAGCATGCGTCTCAATTAGTCAGCAACCATAGTC
CCGCCCCTAACTCCGCCCATCCCGCCCCTAACTCCGCCCAGTTCCGCCCATTCTCCGCCCCATGGCTGAC
TAATTTTTTTTATTTATGCAGAGGCCGAGGCCGCCTCGGCCTCTGAGCTATTCCAGAAGTAGTGAGGAGG
CTTTTTTGGAGGCCTAGGCTTTTGCAAAAAGCTTTCTAGAGGTACCACCGGAGCTTACCATGACCGAGTA
CAAGCCCACGGTGCGCCTCGCCACCCGCGACGACGTCCCCAGGGCCGTACGCACCCTCGCCGCCGCGTTC
GCCGACTACCCCGCCACGCGCCACACCGTCGATCCGGACCGCCACATCGAGCGGGTCACCGAGCTGCAAG
AACTCTTCCTCACGCGCGTCGGGCTCGACATCGGCAAGGTGTGGGTCGCGGACGACGGCGCCGCCGTGGC
GGTCTGGACCACGCCGGAGAGCGTCGAAGCGGGGGCGGTGTTCGCCGAGATCGGCCCGCGCATGGCCGAG
TTGAGCGGTTCCCGGCTGGCCGCGCAGCAACAGATGGAAGGCCTCCTGGCGCCGCACCGGCCCAAGGAGC
CCGCGTGGTTCCTGGCCACCGTCGGCGTCTCGCCCGACCACCAGGGCAAGGGTCTGGGCAGCGCCGTCGT
GCTCCCCGGAGTGGAGGCGGCCGAGCGCGCCGGGGTGCCCGCCTTCCTGGAGACCTCCGCGCCCCGCAAC
CTCCCCTTCTACGAGCGGCTCGGCTTCACCGTCACCGCCGACGTCGAGGTGCCCGAAGGACCGCGCACCT
GGTGCATGACCCGCAAGCCCGGTGCCAGTTAACGAATTCTAGATCTTGAGACAAATGGCAGTATTCATCC
ACAATTTTAAAAGAAAAGGGGGGATTGGGGGGTACAGTGCAGGGGAAAGAATAGTAGACATAATAGCAAC
AGACATACAAACTAAAGAATTACAAAAACAAATTACAAAAATTCAAAATTTTCGGGTTTATTACAGGGAC
AGCAGAGATCCACTTTGGCGCCGGCTCGAGGCCTGCAGGTGCAAAGATGGATAAAGTTTTAAACAGAGAG
GAATCTTTGCAGCTAATGGACCTTCTAGGTCTTGAAAGGAGTGGGAATTGGCTCCGGTGCCCGTCAGTGG
GCAGAGCGCACATCGCCCACAGTCCCCGAGAAGTTGGGGGGAGGGGTCGGCAATTGAACCGGTGCCTAGA
GAAGGTGGCGCGGGGTAAACTGGGAAAGTGATGTCGTGTACTGGCTCCGCCTTTTTCCCGAGGGTGGGGG
AGAACCGTATATAAGTGCAGTAGTCGCCGTGAACGTTCTTTTTCGCAACGGGTTTGCCGCCAGAACACAG
GTAAGTGCCGTGTGTGGTTCCCGCGGGCCTGGCCTCTTTACGGGTTATGGCCCTTGCGTGCCTTGAATTA
CTTCCACCTGGCTGCAGTACGTGATTCTTGATCCCGAGCTTCGGGTTGGAAGTGGGTGGGAGAGTTCGAG
GCCTTGCGCTTAAGGAGCCCCTTCGCCTCGTGCTTGAGTTGAGGCCTGGCCTGGGCGCTGGGGCCGCCGC
GTGCGAATCTGGTGGCACCTTCGCGCCTGTCTCGCTGCTTTCGATAAGTCTCTAGCCATTTAAAATTTTT
GATGACCTGCTGCGACGCTTTTTTTCTGGCAAGATAGTCTTGTAAATGCGGGCCAAGATCTGCACACTGG
TATTTCGGTTTTTGGGGCCGCGGGCGGCGACGGGGCCCGTGCGTCCCAGCGCACATGTTCGGCGAGGCGG
GGCCTGCGAGCGCGGCCACCGAGAATCGGACGGGGGTAGTCTCAAGCTGGCCGGCCTGCTCTGGTGCCTG
GCCTCGCGCCGCCGTGTATCGCCCCGCCCTGGGCGGCAAGGCTGGCCCGGTCGGCACCAGTTGCGTGAGC
GGAAAGATGGCCGCTTCCCGGCCCTGCTGCAGGGAGCTCAAAATGGAGGACGCGGCGCTCGGGAGAGCGG
GCGGGTGAGTCACCCACACAAAGGAAAAGGGCCTTTCCGTCCTCAGCCGTCGCTTCATGTGACTCCACGG
AGTACCGGGCGCCGTCCAGGCACCTCGATTAGTTCTCGAGCTTTTGGAGTACGTCGTCTTTAGGTTGGGG
GGAGGGGTTTTATGCGATGGAGTTTCCCCACACTGAGTGGGTGGAGACTGAAGTTAGGCCAGCTTGGCAC
TTGATGTAATTCTCCTTGGAATTTGCCCTTTTTGAGTTTGGATCTTGGTTCATTCTCAAGCCTCAGACAG
TGGTTCAAAGTTTTTTTCTTCCATTTCAGGTGTCGTGAGGCTAGCACCGCCACCATGGCTCAGGAGTCAG
TGATGTTCAGTGATGTGTCCGTAGACTTCTCTCAGGAGGAGTGGGAATGCCTGAATGATGATCAGAGAGA
TTTATACAGAGATGTGATGTTGGAGAATTACAGCAACCTGGTTTCAATGGGGCATTCTATTTCTAAACCA
AATGTGATCTCCTACTTGGAGCAAGGGAAGGAGCCCTGGTTGGCTGACAGAGAGCTAACAAGAGGCCAGT
GGCCAGTCCTGGAATCAAGATGTGAGACCAAGAAATTATTTCTGAAGAAAGAAATTTATGAAATAGAATC
AACCCAGTGGGAAATAATGGAAAAACTCACAAGACGTGATTTTCAGTGCTCCAGTTTCAGAGATGATTGG
GAATGTAATCGGCAGTTTAAGAAAGAACTCGGCTCTCAGGGGGGACATTTCAATCAATTGGTATTCACTC
ATGAAGATCTGCCCACTTTGAGTCACCATCCATCCTTCACATTACAGCAAATCATTAACAGTAAAAAGAA
ATTCTGTGCATCTAAAGAATATAGGAAAACCTTTAGACATGGCTCACAGTTTGCTACACATGAGATAATT
CATACCATTGAGAAGCCTTATGAATGTAAGGAATGTGGAAAGTCCTTTAGACATCCCTCAAGACTCACTC
ATCATCAGAAAATTCATACTGGCAAGAAACCCTTTGAATGTAAGGAATGTGGAAAAACCTTTATTTGTGG
CTCAGACCTTACTCGACATCACAGAATTCACACTGGTGAGAAACCCTATGAATGTAAGGAATGTGGGAAA
GCCTTTAGTAGTGGTTCAAACTTCACTCGACATCAGAGAATTCACACAGGTGAGAAGCCTTATGAATGCA
AAGAATGCGGGAAGGCCTTTAGTAGTGGCTCAAACTTTACTCAACATCAGAGAATTCATACTGGGGAAAA
ACCCTATGAATGTAAGGAATGTGGCAATGCCTTTAGTCAGAGCTCACAACTTATTAAACATCAAAGAATC
CATACAGGTGAGAAACCTTACGAATGTAAGGAATGTGAAAAGGCTTTTCGTTCTGGCTCAGACCTTACTA
GACATCAGAGAATTCATACTGGGGAGAAACCCTATGAATGTAAGATATGTGGGAAGGCTTATTCTCAGAG
TTCACAGCTTATTAGTCATCATAGAATTCATACTAGTGAGAAACCCTATGAATATAGGGAATGTGGAAAG
AACTTTAATTATGACCCACAACTTATTCAGCATCAAAATTTGTACTGGTAGTAATGAACTAGTCCGTAAC
TTGAAAGTATTTCGATTTCTTGGCTTTATATATCTTGTGGAAAGGACGAGGGTGCCGTGGGAAGATGAAA
CGAACGCGTTAAGTCGACAATCAACCTCTGGATTACAAAATTTGTGAAAGATTGACTGGTATTCTTAACT
ATGTTGCTCCTTTTACGCTATGTGGATACGCTGCTTTAATGCCTTTGTATCATGCTATTGCTTCCCGTAT
GGCTTTCATTTTCTCCTCCTTGTATAAATCCTGGTTGCTGTCTCTTTATGAGGAGTTGTGGCCCGTTGTC
AGGCAACGTGGCGTGGTGTGCACTGTGTTTGCTGACGCAACCCCCACTGGTTGGGGCATTGCCACCACCT
GTCAGCTCCTTTCCGGGACTTTCGCTTTCCCCCTCCCTATTGCCACGGCGGAACTCATCGCCGCCTGCCT
TGCCCGCTGCTGGACAGGGGCTCGGCTGTTGGGCACTGACAATTCCGTGGTGTTGTCGGGGAAATCATCG
TCCTTTCCTTGGCTGCTCGCCTGTGTTGCCACCTGGATTCTGCGCGGGACGTCCTTCTGCTACGTCCCTT
CGGCCCTCAATCCAGCGGACCTTCCTTCCCGCGGCCTGCTGCCGGCTCTGCGGCCTCTTCCGCGTCTTCG
CCTTCGCCCTCAGACGAGTCGGATCTCCCTTTGGGCCGCCTCCCCGCGTCGACTTTAAGACCAATGACTT
ACAAGGCAGCTGTAGATCTTAGCCACTTTTTAAAAGAAAAGGGGGGACTGGAAGGGCTAATTCACTCCCA
ACGAAGACAAGATCTGCTTTTTGCTTGTACTGGGTCTCTCTGGTTAGACCAGATCTGAGCCTGGGAGCTC
TCTGGCTAACTAGGGAACCCACTGCTTAAGCCTCAATAAAGCTTGCCTTGAGTGCTTCAAGTAGTGTGTG
CCCGTCTGTTGTGTGACTCTGGTAACTAGAGATCCCTCAGACCCTTTTAGTCAGTGTGGAAAATCTCTAG
CAGTACGTATAGTAGTTCATGTCATCTTATTATTCAGTATTTATAACTTGCAAAGAAATGAATATCAGAG
AGTGAGAGGAACTTGTTTATTGCAGCTTATAATGGTTACAAATAAAGCAATAGCATCACAAATTTCACAA
ATAAAGCATTTTTTTCACTGCATTCTAGTTGTGGTTTGTCCAAACTCATCAATGTATCTTATCATGTCTG
GCTCTAGCTATCCCGCCCCTAACTCCGCCCATCCCGCCCCTAACTCCGCCCAGTTCCGCCCATTCTCCGC
CCCATGGCTGACTAATTTTTTTTATTTATGCAGAGGCCGAGGCCGCCTCGGCCTCTGAGCTATTCCAGAA
GTAGTGAGGAGGCTTTTTTGGAGGCCTAGGGACGTACCCAATTCGCCCTATAGTGAGTCGTATTACGCGC
GCTCACTGGCCGTCGTTTTACAACGTCGTGACTGGGAAAACCCTGGCGTTACCCAACTTAATCGCCTTGC
AGCACATCCCCCTTTCGCCAGCTGGCGTAATAGCGAAGAGGCCCGCACCGATCGCCCTTCCCAACAGTTG
CGCAGCCTGAATGGCGAATGGG
[124 nt withheld, positions 6953-7076]
C
[91 nt withheld, positions 7078-7168]
A
[49 nt withheld, positions 7170-7218]
CCTTTGACGTTGGAGTCCACGTTCTTT
[37 nt withheld, positions 7246-7282]
ACCCTATCTCGGTCTATTCTTTTGATTTATAAGGGATTTTGCCGATTTCGGCCTATTGGTTAAAAAATGA
GCTGATTTAACAAAAATTTAACGCGAATTTTAACAAAATATTAACGCTTACAATTTAGGTGGCACTTTTC
GGGGAAATGTGCGCGGAACCCCTATTTGTTTATTTTTCTAAATACATTCAAATATGTATCCGCTCATGAG
ACAATAACCCTGATAAATGCTTCAATAATATTGAAAAAGGAAGAGTATGAGTATTCAACATTTCCGTGTC
GCCCTTATTCCCTTTTTTGCGGCATTTTGCCTTCCTGTTTTTGCTCACCCAGAAACGCTGGTGAAAGTAA
AAGATGCTGAAGATCAGTTGGGTGCACGAGTGGGTTACATCGAACTGGATCTCAACAGCGGTAAGATCCT
TGAGAGTTTTCGCCCCGAAGAACGTTTTCCAATGATGAGCACTTTTAAAGTTCTGCTATGTGGCGCGGTA
TTATCCCGTATTGACGCCGGGCAAGAGCAACTCGGTCGCCGCATACACTATTCTCAGAATGACTTGGTTG
AGTACTCACCAGTCACAGAAAAGCATCTTACGGATGGCATGACAGTAAGAGAATTATGCAGTGCTGCCAT
AACCATGAGTGATAACACTGCGGCCAACTTACTTCTGACAACGATCGGAGGACCGAAGGAGCTAACCGCT
TTTTTGCACAACATGGGGGATCATGTAACTCGCCTTGATCGTTGGGAACCGGAGCTGAATGAAGCCATAC
CAAACGACGAGCGTGACACCACGATGCCTGTAGCAATGGCAACAACGTTGCGCAAACTATTAACTGGCGA
ACTACTTACTCTAGCTTCCCGGCAACAATTAATAGACTGGATGGAGGCGGATAAAGTTGCAGGACCACTT
CTGCGCTCGGCCCTTCCGGCTGGCTGGTTTATTGCTGATAAATCTGGAGCCGGTGAGCGTGGGTCTCGCG
GTATCATTGCAGCACTGGGGCCAGATGGTAAGCCCTCCCGTATCGTAGTTATCTACACGACGGGGAGTCA
GGCAACTATGGATGAACGAAATAGACAGATCGCTGAGATAGGTGCCTCACTGATTAAGCATTGGTAACTG
TCAGACCAAGTTTACTCATATATACTTTAGATTGATTTAAAACTTCATTTTTAATTTAAAAGGATCTAGG
TGAAGATCCTTTTTGATAATCTCATGACCAAAATCCCTTAACGTGAGTTTTCGTTCCACTGAGCGTCAGA
CCCCGTAGAAAAGATCAAAGGATCTTCTTGAGATCCTTTTTTTCTGCGCGTAATCTGCTGCTTGCAAACA
AAAAAACCACCGCTACCAGCGGTGGTTTGTTTGCCGGATCAAGAGCTACCAACTCTTTTTCCGAAGGTAA
CTGGCTTCAGCAGAGCGCAGATACCAAATACTGTTCTTCTAGTGTAGCCGTAGTTAGGCCACCACTTCAA
GAACTCTGTAGCACCGCCTACATACCTCGCTCTGCTAATCCTGTTACCAGTGGCTGCTGCCAGTGGCGAT
AAGTCGTGTCTTACCGGGTTGGACTCAAGACGATAGTTACCGGATAAGGCGCAGCGGTCGGGCTGAACGG
GGGGTTCGTGCACACAGCCCAGCTTGGAGCGAACGACCTACACCGAACTGAGATACCTACAGCGTGAGCT
ATGAGAAAGCGCCACGCTTCCCGAAGGGAGAAAGGCGGACAGGTATCCGGTAAGCGGCAGGGTCGGAACA
GGAGAGCGCACGAGGGAGCTTCCAGGGGGAAACGCCTGGTATCTTTATAGTCCTGTCGGGTTTCGCCACC
TCTGACTTGAGCGTCGATTTTTGTGATGCTCGTCAGGGGGGCGGAGCCTATGGAAAAACGCCAGCAACGC
GGCCTTTTTACGGTTCCTGGCCTTTTGCTGGCCTTTTGCTCACATGTTCTTTCCTGCGTTATCCCCTGAT
TCTGTGGATAACCGTATTACCGCCTTTGAGTGAGCTGATACCGCTCGCCGCAGCCGAACGACCGAGCGCA
GCGAGTCAGTGAGCGAGGAAGCGGAAGAGCGCCCAATACGCAAACCGCCTCTCCCCGCGCGTTGGCCGAT
TCATTAATGCAGCTGGCACGACAGGTTTCCCGACTGGAAAGCGGGCAGTGAGCGCAACGCAATTAATGTG
AGTTAGCTCACTCATTAGGCACCCCAGGCTTTACACTTTATGCTTCCGGCTCGTATGTTGTGTGGAATTG
TGAGCGGATAACAATTTCACACAGGAAACAGCTATGACCATGATTACGCCAAGCGCGCAATTAACCCTCA
CTAAAGGGAACAAAAGCTGGAGCTGCAAGC
Features (pLannotate 1.2.2; 31 found; start..end, strand, type, name):
      5..231     +  promoter       RSV promoter: Rous sarcoma virus enhancer/promoter
    232..412     +  LTR            5' LTR (truncated): truncated 5' long terminal repeat (LTR) from HIV-1
    459..584     +  misc_feature   HIV-1 Ψ: packaging signal of human immunodeficiency virus type 1
    568..931     +  CDS            HIV-1 gag (fragment): gag protein from human immunodeficiency virus 1; gag
   1077..1310    +  misc_feature   RRE: The Rev response element (RRE) of HIV-1 allows for Rev-dependent mRNA export from the nucleus to the cytoplasm.
   1687..1713    +  CDS            Rev (fragment): human immunodeficiency virus 1 (HIV-1) Rev protein; rev; enhances nuclear export of unspliced and incompletely spliced viral mRNAs
   1720..1743    +  promoter       SV40 promoter (fragment): SV40 early promoter
   1744..1815    +  promoter       SV40 promoter (fragment): SV40 enhancer and early promoter
   1839..1974    +  rep_origin     SV40 ori: SV40 origin of replication
   2020..2616    +  CDS            PuroR (fragment): puromycin N-acetyltransferase; pac from Streptomyces; confers resistance to puromycin
   2665..2782    +  misc_feature   cPPT/CTS: central polypurine tract and central termination sequence of HIV-1
   2847..2913    +  CDS            small t antigen (fragment): SV40 (simian virus 40) small t antigen
   2920..4098    +  promoter       EF-1α promoter: strong constitutive promoter for human elongation factor EF-1α
   4115..4663    +  CDS            ZNF566 (fragment): ZN566_HUMAN - Experimental evidence at protein level: Swiss-Prot protein existence level 1. May be involved in transcriptional regulation. From Homo sapiens (Human).
   5384..5437    +  promoter       U6 promoter (fragment): RNA polymerase III promoter for human U6 snRNA
   5479..6067    +  misc_feature   WPRE: woodchuck hepatitis virus posttranscriptional regulatory element
   6118..6137    +  misc_feature   cPPT/CTS (fragment): central polypurine tract and central termination sequence of HIV-1
   6139..6372    +  LTR            3' LTR (ΔU3): self-inactivating 3' long terminal repeat (LTR) from HIV-1
   6450..6571    +  polyA_signal   SV40 poly(A) signal: SV40 polyadenylation signal
   6611..6746    +  rep_origin     SV40 ori: SV40 origin of replication
   6767..6785    -  promoter       T7 promoter: promoter for bacteriophage T7 RNA polymerase
   6793..6948    +  CDS            lacZα (fragment): LacZα fragment of β-galactosidase; lacZ fragment
   6953..7381    +  rep_origin     f1 ori (sequence partly withheld): f1 bacteriophage origin of replication; arrow indicates direction of (+) strand synthesis
   7434..7538    +  promoter       AmpR promoter: bla
   7539..8399    +  CDS            AmpR: β-lactamase; bla; confers resistance to ampicillin, carbenicillin, and related antibiotics
   8570..9158    +  rep_origin     ori: high-copy-number ColE1/pMB1/pBR322/pUC origin of replication
   9341..9433    +  CDS            lacI (fragment): lac repressor; lacI; The lac repressor binds to the lac operator to inhibit transcription in E. coli. This inhibition can be relieved by adding lactose or isopropyl-β-D-thiogalactopyranoside (IPTG).
   9446..9467    +  protein_bind   CAP binding site: CAP binding activates transcription in the presence of cAMP. E. coli catabolite activator protein
   9482..9512    +  promoter       lac promoter: promoter for the E. coli lac operon
   9520..9536    +  protein_bind   lac operator: The lac repressor binds to the lac operator to inhibit transcription in E. coli. This inhibition can be relieved by adding lactose or isopropyl-β-D-thiogalactopyranoside (IPTG). lac repressor encoded by lacI
   9581..9599    +  promoter       T3 promoter: promoter for bacteriophage T3 RNA polymerase
