[The description below was written by a language model from this plasmid's Addgene catalogue record and pLannotate feature annotations shown in this document.]
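Description:
TFORF1405 is a lentiviral mammalian expression plasmid built on the pLX_TRC317 backbone from the Broad Institute Genetic Perturbation Platform. It carries the human zinc-finger gene ZNF566 as one member of a barcoded transcription factor ORF collection. In bacteria it is maintained through a high-copy ColE1/pUC-type origin and selected with ampicillin via β-lactamase. An f1 origin and remnants of a lac/T7/T3 cloning region are also present. The depositor warns that the plasmid can recombine, as is common for LTR-containing vectors.

The transfer cassette has a third-generation, self-inactivating layout. An RSV promoter drives a truncated HIV-1 5' LTR, followed by the Ψ packaging signal with a gag fragment, the Rev response element and a cPPT/CTS, and the cassette ends in a ΔU3 3' LTR with a downstream SV40 polyadenylation signal. Within the proviral region, SV40 early promoter/origin sequences sit upstream of a puromycin N-acetyltransferase gene, which allows selection of transduced cells. The EF-1α promoter drives the ZNF566 ORF, and a WPRE follows to enhance transcript expression.

The automated annotation labels only the first part of the insert as ZNF566, although the catalogue lists an insert of about 1.36 kb. The unannotated stretch before the WPRE presumably holds the rest of the ORF and the unique 24-bp barcode described in the record, but the barcode is not annotated. A short U6 promoter fragment is also called in this region.

The construct is intended for overexpressing ZNF566 in mammalian cells, individually or in pooled screens. In pooled screens the barcode identifies which transcription factor each cell received, as in directed-differentiation studies.
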