Addgene plasmid #143109: TFORF1405
Purpose: Lentiviral vector for overexpressing transcription factor ORFs with unique 24-bp barcodes. Barcodes facilitate identification of transcription factors in pooled screens.
Depositing lab: Feng Zhang. Depositing organization: Broad Institute. Publication: A transcription factor atlas of directed differentiation. Joung J, Ma S, Tay T, Geiger-Schuller KR, Kirchgatterer PC, Verdine VK, Guo B, Arias-Garcia MA, Allen WE, Singh A, Kuksenko O, Abudayyeh OO, Gootenberg JS, Fu Z, Macrae RK, Buenrostro JD, Regev A, Zhang F. Cell. 2023 Jan 5;186(1):209-229.e26. doi: 10.1016/j.cell.2022.11.026. PubMed 36608654.
Backbone
  Vector backbone: pLX_TRC317
  Backbone manufacturer: Broad Institute Genetic Perturbation Platform
  Backbone size w/o insert (bp): 8264
  Vector type: Mammalian Expression, Lentiviral
  Selectable markers: Puromycin
Growth in bacteria
  Bacterial resistance: Ampicillin, 100 μg/mL
  Growth temperature: 37°C
  Growth strain: NEB Stable
  Copy number: High Copy
Gene/Insert
  Gene/Insert name: ZNF566
  Species: H. sapiens (human)
  Insert size (bp): 1358
  Entrez Gene: ZNF566 (a.k.a. FLJ14779, MGC12515)
  Promoter: EF1a
  Cloning method: Unknown
  Sequencing primers: 5′ GGGTGGAGACTGAAGTTAGGCCAG; 3′ CACATAGCGTAAAAGGAGCAACATAG
Terms and licenses: Academic/Nonprofit Terms; Industry Terms: Not Available to Industry
Depositor comments: NM_032838,NM_001145345,NM_001145344,ENST00000434377,ENST00000424129 . The transcription factor ORF portion of this plasmid was synthesized by Genewiz. Please test multiple small colonies in case of plasmid recombination. To make this collection available in a timely manner, a portion of this collection was not fully sequenced by Addgene. If an Addgene verified full plasmid sequence is not available, please contact us prior to placing an order to request the full sequence.
How to cite: TFORF1405 was a gift from Feng Zhang (Addgene plasmid # 143109 ; http://n2t.net/addgene:143109 ; RRID:Addgene_143109)
