>Addgene plasmid #143109 | TFORF1405 | depositor partial sequence | sequence record 281465 | Insert
ACCGCCACCATGGCTCAGGAGTCAGTGATGTTCAGTGATGTGTCCGTAGACTTCTCTCAGGAGGAGTGGG
AATGCCTGAATGATGATCAGAGAGATTTATACAGAGATGTGATGTTGGAGAATTACAGCAACCTGGTTTC
AATGGGGCATTCTATTTCTAAACCAAATGTGATCTCCTACTTGGAGCAAGGGAAGGAGCCCTGGTTGGCT
GACAGAGAGCTAACAAGAGGCCAGTGGCCAGTCCTGGAATCAAGATGTGAGACCAAGAAATTATTTCTGA
AGAAAGAAATTTATGAAATAGAATCAACCCAGTGGGAAATAATGGAAAAACTCACAAGACGTGATTTTCA
GTGCTCCAGTTTCAGAGATGATTGGGAATGTAATCGGCAGTTTAAGAAAGAACTCGGCTCTCAGGGGGGA
CATTTCAATCAATTGGTATTCACTCATGAAGATCTGCCCACTTTGAGTCACCATCCATCCTTCACATTAC
AGCAAATCATTAACAGTAAAAAGAAATTCTGTGCATCTAAAGAATATAGGAAAACCTTTAGACATGGCTC
ACAGTTTGCTACACATGAGATAATTCATACCATTGAGAAGCCTTATGAATGTAAGGAATGTGGAAAGTCC
TTTAGACATCCCTCAAGACTCACTCATCATCAGAAAATTCATACTGGCAAGAAACCCTTTGAATGTAAGG
AATGTGGAAAAACCTTTATTTGTGGCTCAGACCTTACTCGACATCACAGAATTCACACTGGTGAGAAACC
CTATGAATGTAAGGAATGTGGGAAAGCCTTTAGTAGTGGTTCAAACTTCACTCGACATCAGAGAATTCAC
ACAGGTGAGAAGCCTTATGAATGCAAAGAATGCGGGAAGGCCTTTAGTAGTGGCTCAAACTTTACTCAAC
ATCAGAGAATTCATACTGGGGAAAAACCCTATGAATGTAAGGAATGTGGCAATGCCTTTAGTCAGAGCTC
ACAACTTATTAAACATCAAAGAATCCATACAGGTGAGAAACCTTACGAATGTAAGGAATGTGAAAAGGCT
TTTCGTTCTGGCTCAGACCTTACTAGACATCAGAGAATTCATACTGGGGAGAAACCCTATGAATGTAAGA
TATGTGGGAAGGCTTATTCTCAGAGTTCACAGCTTATTAGTCATCATAGAATTCATACTAGTGAGAAACC
CTATGAATATAGGGAATGTGGAAAGAACTTTAATTATGACCCACAACTTATTCAGCATCAAAATTTGTAC
TGGTAGTAATGAACTAGTCCGTAACTTGAAAGTATTTCGATTTCTTGGCTTTATATATCTTGTGGAAAGG
ACGAGGGTGCCGTGGGAAGATGAAACGA
