>Addgene plasmid #143109 | TFORF1405 | depositor partial sequence | sequence record 281466 | Barcode
GGGTGCCGTGGGAAGATGAAACGA
